>Addgene plasmid #27756 | pUT1166-HQ858710 | depositor full sequence | sequence record 13060 | Author sequence
CAAATAATGATTTTATTTTGACTGATAGTGACCTGTTCGTTGCAACAAATTGATGAGCAATGCTTTTTTA
TAATGCCAACTTTGTACAAAAAAGCAGGCTCCGCGGCCGCCCCCTTCACCATGGGGTTCCTCGAGGACTT
CCAAGCCAGTGTTGAAGCATTGCCATCTATGCTGCATCGGAACTATTCATTAATGCGAGAGTTGGATAAA
AGTTTGCATGGTGTGCAACTAGAAAATGAGCAGCGCTGTCAACAAGAAATAGAGGACATTAAGCATGGAC
TTGAATCTGGAAGTATTACATATGACCCAGCAAAATTGAAATTTTCCGAAGAAGCAATGGAGGAGCAGAA
ACATTGTGTTAGAATTGCTGACGAGAAGGTGGCTCTAGCCACTCAGACTTATGACTTAGTTGATGCTCAC
ATCCAACAGCTAGATCAGTTTATGAGGAAGCTTGAAGAAATCCGGCAAGGAAAAGAGGCAGCTGCTGCTG
TTACTGCAGGGACTGCTGTTGCTACTACTGCCACTCCAACCGTGAATGCTGGAGCGACAACTGCTGATGC
TAATCCGAAGAGTGGACGATCTGGCGAAAGAGGCAGAGGGGGTCGGAAGAAGGCCAAGGTACCCACGGAG
CAGTCAGTGCCAGTGCCAGTGCCACTGCCACCTATTGACTTAGAGTTGCCTGTGGATCCTAACGAACCGA
CATACTGCCTCTGCAACCAAGTCAGCTATGGTGAGATGGTGGCATGCGACAATCCTAATTGCAAAATCGA
GTGGTATCACTATGGCTGTGTGGGCGTCAAGGAGCAACCCAAGGGAAAGTGGTATTGCCCAAACTGCATC
GGATTCCAGAAGAAGCGAAAAGGCAAGAAGGGTGGGCGCGCCGACCCAGCTTTCTTGTACAAAGTTGGCA
TTATAAGAAAGCATTGCTTATCAATTTGTTGCAACGAACAGGTCACTATCAGTCAAAATAAAATCATTAT
TTGCCATCCAGCTGATATCCCCTATAGTGAGTCGTATTACATGGTCATAGCTGTTTCCTGGCAGCTCTGG
CCCGTGTCTCAAAATCTCTGATGTTACATTGCACAAGATAAAAATATATCATCATGAACAATAAAACTGT
CTGCTTACATAAACAGTAATACAAGGGGTGTTATGAGCCATATTCAACGGGAAACGTCGAGGCCGCGATT
AAATTCCAACATGGATGCTGATTTATATGGGTATAAATGGGCTCGCGATAATGTCGGGCAATCAGGTGCG
ACAATCTATCGCTTGTATGGGAAGCCCGATGCGCCAGAGTTGTTTCTGAAACATGGCAAAGGTAGCGTTG
CCAATGATGTTACAGATGAGATGGTCAGACTAAACTGGCTGACGGAATTTATGCCTCTTCCGACCATCAA
GCATTTTATCCGTACTCCTGATGATGCATGGTTACTCACCACTGCGATCCCCGGAAAAACAGCATTCCAG
GTATTAGAAGAATATCCTGATTCAGGTGAAAATATTGTTGATGCGCTGGCAGTGTTCCTGCGCCGGTTGC
ATTCGATTCCTGTTTGTAATTGTCCTTTTAACAGCGATCGCGTATTTCGTCTCGCTCAGGCGCAATCACG
AATGAATAACGGTTTGGTTGATGCGAGTGATTTTGATGACGAGCGTAATGGCTGGCCTGTTGAACAAGTC
TGGAAAGAAATGCATAAACTTTTGCCATTCTCACCGGATTCAGTCGTCACTCATGGTGATTTCTCACTTG
ATAACCTTATTTTTGACGAGGGGAAATTAATAGGTTGTATTGATGTTGGACGAGTCGGAATCGCAGACCG
ATACCAGGATCTTGCCATCCTATGGAACTGCCTCGGTGAGTTTTCTCCTTCATTACAGAAACGGCTTTTT
CAAAAATATGGTATTGATAATCCTGATATGAATAAATTGCAGTTTCATTTGATGCTCGATGAGTTTTTCT
AATCAGAATTGGTTAATTGGTTGTAACACTGGCAGAGCATTACGCTGACTTGACGGGACGGCGCAAGCTC
ATGACCAAAATCCCTTAACGTGAGTTACGCGTCGTTCCACTGAGCGTCAGACCCCGTAGAAAAGATCAAA
GGATCTTCTTGAGATCCTTTTTTTCTGCGCGTAATCTGCTGCTTGCAAACAAAAAAACCACCGCTACCAG
CGGTGGTTTGTTTGCCGGATCAAGAGCTACCAACTCTTTTTCCGAAGGTAACTGGCTTCAGCAGAGCGCA
GATACCAAATACTGTCCTTCTAGTGTAGCCGTAGTTAGGCCACCACTTCAAGAACTCTGTAGCACCGCCT
ACATACCTCGCTCTGCTAATCCTGTTACCAGTGGCTGCTGCCAGTGGCGATAAGTCGTGTCTTACCGGGT
TGGACTCAAGACGATAGTTACCGGATAAGGCGCAGCGGTCGGGCTGAACGGGGGGTTCGTGCACACAGCC
CAGCTTGGAGCGAACGACCTACACCGAACTGAGATACCTACAGCGTGAGCATTGAGAAAGCGCCACGCTT
CCCGAAGGGAGAAAGGCGGACAGGTATCCGGTAAGCGGCAGGGTCGGAACAGGAGAGCGCACGAGGGAGC
TTCCAGGGGGAAACGCCTGGTATCTTTATAGTCCTGTCGGGTTTCGCCACCTCTGACTTGAGCGTCGATT
TTTGTGATGCTCGTCAGGGGGGCGGAGCCTATGGAAAAACGCCAGCAACGCGGCCTTTTTACGGTTCCTG
GCCTTTTGCTGGCCTTTTGCTCACATGTTCTTTCCTGCGTTATCCCCTGATTCTGTGGATAACCGTATTA
CCGCCTTTGAGTGAGCTGATACCGCTCGCCGCAGCCGAACGACCGAGCGCAGCGAGTCAGTGAGCGAGGA
AGCGGAAGAGCGCCCAATACGCAAACCGCCTCTCCCCGCGCGTTGGCCGATTCATTAATGCAGCTGGCAC
GACAGGTTTCCCGACTGGAAAGCGGGCAGTGAGCGCAACGCAATTAATACGCGTACCGCTAGCCAGGAAG
AGTTTGTAGAAACGCAAAAAGGCCATCCGTCAGGATGGCCTTCTGCTTAGTTTGATGCCTGGCAGTTTAT
GGCGGGCGTCCTGCCCGCCACCCTCCGGGCCGTTGCTTCACAACGTTCAAATCCGCTCCCGGCGGATTTG
TCCTACTCAGGAGAGCGTTCACCGACAAACAACAGATAAAACGAAAGGCCCAGTCTTCCGACTGAGCCTT
TCGTTTTATTTGATGCCTGGCAGTTCCCTACTCTCGCGTTAACGCTAGCATGGATGTTTTCCCAGTCACG
ACGTTGTAAAACGACGGCCAGTCTTAAGCTCGGGCCC
Features (pLannotate 1.2.2; 10 found; start..end, strand, type, name):
      1..100     +  protein_bind   attL1: mutant version of attL; recombination site for the Gateway® LR reaction LR Clonase™
    121..819     +  CDS            ING1: ING1_ARATH - Experimental evidence at protein level: Swiss-Prot protein existence level 1. Histone-binding component that specifically recognizes H3 tails trimethylated on 'Lys-4' (H3K4me3), which mark transcription start sites of virtually all active genes. From Arabidopsis thaliana (Mouse-ear cress).
    884..983     -  protein_bind   attL2: mutant version of attL; recombination site for the Gateway® LR reaction LR Clonase™
   1001..1019    -  promoter       T7 promoter: promoter for bacteriophage T7 RNA polymerase
   1153..1962    +  CDS            KanR: aminoglycoside phosphotransferase; aph(3')-Ia; confers resistance to kanamycin in bacteria or G418 (Geneticin®) in eukaryotes
   2109..2697    +  rep_origin     ori: high-copy-number ColE1/pMB1/pBR322/pUC origin of replication
   2880..2972    +  CDS            lacI (fragment): lac repressor; lacI; The lac repressor binds to the lac operator to inhibit transcription in E. coli. This inhibition can be relieved by adding lactose or isopropyl-β-D-thiogalactopyranoside (IPTG).
   3027..3054    -  terminator     rrnB T2 terminator: transcription terminator T2 from the E. coli rrnB gene
   3186..3229    +  terminator     rrnB T1 terminator: Escherichia coli rrnB; transcription terminator T1 from the E. coli rrnB gene
   3276..3312    -  CDS            lacZα (fragment): LacZα fragment of β-galactosidase; lacZ fragment
