[The description below was written by a language model from this plasmid's Addgene catalogue record and pLannotate feature annotations shown in this document.]
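Description:
pUT1166-HQ858710 is a Gateway entry clone built on the Invitrogen pENTR/D backbone. It carries the coding sequence of a maize (Zea mays) PHD-type transcription factor as part of the Maize TFome open reading frame collection. The 747 bp insert was PCR-amplified from a full-length cDNA template and includes its native stop codon. Clones derived from it can therefore carry N-terminal fusions, but C-terminal tags would not be read through. The full plasmid sequence is 3,327 nt, consistent with the 2,580 bp backbone plus the insert. Automated annotation matches the ORF by homology to Arabidopsis ING1, a PHD-finger protein that binds histone H3 tails trimethylated at lysine 4. That label reflects similarity only; the insert itself is of maize origin.

The ORF lies between attL1 and attL2 sites, which allow directional transfer by LR Clonase recombination into any attR-containing destination vector. As is usual for entry vectors, no promoter is positioned to express the insert. A T7 promoter sits just outside attL2 on the opposite strand, pointing back toward the insert. The rrnB T1 and T2 terminators upstream of attL1 shield the cassette from read-through transcription originating in the backbone. The plasmid is propagated in E. coli under kanamycin selection, conferred by an aph(3')-Ia gene. Replication depends on a ColE1/pUC-type origin, which the feature table describes as high copy although the catalogue entry lists the plasmid as low copy. The short lacI and lacZα fragments detected are backbone remnants without function. The clone serves as a sequence-defined source of this transcription factor ORF for moving into expression vectors for functional genomics studies.
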