Addgene plasmid #27756: pUT1166-HQ858710
Depositing lab: John Gray & Erich Grotewold. Depositing organization: University of Toledo. Publication: The Maize TFome--development of a transcription factor open reading frame collection for functional genomics. Burdo B, Gray J, Goetting-Minesky MP, Wittler B, Hunt M, Li T, Velliquette D, Thomas J, Gentzel I, dos Santos Brito M, Mejia-Guerra MK, Connolly LN, Qaisi D, Li W, Casas MI, Doseff AI, Grotewold E. Plant J. 2014 Oct;80(2):356-66. doi: 10.1111/tpj.12623. Epub 2014 Aug 26. PubMed 25053252.
Backbone
  Vector backbone: pENTR/D
  Backbone manufacturer: Invitrogen
  Backbone size w/o insert (bp): 2580
  Vector type: Entry vector
Growth in bacteria
  Bacterial resistance: Kanamycin, 50 μg/mL
  Growth temperature: 37°C
  Growth strain: DH5alpha
  Growth instructions: E. coli TOP10
  Copy number: Low Copy
Gene/Insert
  Gene/Insert name: PHD transcription factor from DV538261
  Species: Zea mays
  Insert size (bp): 747
  GenBank ID: HQ858710
  Cloning method: Restriction Enzyme
  Sequencing primers: 5′ M13 For; 3′ M13 Rev
Terms and licenses: Academic/Nonprofit Terms; Industry Terms: Not Available to Industry
Depositor comments: This CDS was amplified using PCR from a full length cDNA template from the Maize Full-length cDNA Project (www.maizecdna.org) and the PCR product included the stop codon. The PCR product was cloned into a Gateway pENTR/D vector. Further information on this gene may be obtained at www.grassius.org using the GenBank number. (The second half of the plasmid name is the GenBank Number for the sequence of the insert)
How to cite: pUT1166-HQ858710 was a gift from John Gray & Erich Grotewold (Addgene plasmid # 27756 ; http://n2t.net/addgene:27756 ; RRID:Addgene_27756)
