>Addgene plasmid #27756 | pUT1166-HQ858710 | addgene partial sequence | sequence record 34082 | 27756 with M13rev
CAGCTGGATGGCAAATAATGATTTTATTTTGACTGATAGTGACCTGTTCGTTGCAACAAATTGATAAGCA
ATGCTTTCTTATAATGCCAACTTTGTACAAGAAAGCTGGGTCGGCGCGCCCACCCTTCTTGCCTTTTCGC
TTCTTCTGGAATCCGATGCAGTTTGGGCAATACCACTTTCCCTTGGGTTGCTCCTTGACGCCCACACAGC
CATAGTGATACCACTCGATTTTGCAATTAGGATTGTCGCATGCCACCATCTCACCATAGCTGACTTGGTT
GCAGAGGCAGTATGTCGGTTCGTTAGGATCCACAGGCAACTCTAAGTCAATAGGTGGCAGTGGCACTGGC
ACTGGCACTGACTGCTCCGTGGGTACCTTGGCCTTCTTCCGACCCCCTCTGCCTCTTTCGCCAGATCGTC
CACTCTTCGGATTA
